>Addgene plasmid #26490 | pJC55.1-spp-16 | depositor partial sequence | sequence record 12519 | Author sequence
CCTTCTCGAGGTCGACGGTATCGATAAGCTTGATATCGAATTCCATTGTGTTGGGATTTTATGCCTGAGT
TTGTTTTTCCTTCAACAATTGTCAGTTACGAGGAGCCTTCCAAGTTCTAATGAAATTTATAAAAGACAAT
TCGATCCGATTATGTATGGAAAATTGAGACAGTTCTACCGCCGAAGCTCTAAGATTGGCAAGGGTCAGTT
CGATCCAACTATGTATGAAAAATCTATTTTCGCCAAAAGACAATTCGATCCGATCATGTATAAAAGGCAG
TCCAATCCATATTTTCTCAGTGATATCCGTTCAATAAAAAGACAATTTGATCCAATAATGTATTGAAATG
ATTTTTTCCCATTATGAGTTAGAATAAGTTTTATTTATTGATAAAAATGTGAAATCTGACAAATTGTTCA
CCCGTTTTAAAAGTAAAGTTCAAATTTAACTTTGTAAAAATTTGAATTAAAATAAATGTGATTTTAGAAT
CATTTAAAAAAAAAAAAAAAAAAA
