>Addgene plasmid #26490 | pJC55.1-spp-16 | addgene partial sequence | sequence record 32678 | 26490 with T3
AGCGGAGCTCCCCGCGGNGGCGGCCGCTCGCATTTTTTTTTTTTTTTTTTTAAATGATTCTAAAATCACA
TTTATTTTAATTCAAATTTTTACAAAGTTAAATTTGAACTTTACTTTTAAAACGGGTGAACAATTTGTCA
GATTTCACATTTTTATCAATAAATAAAACTTATTCTAACTCATAATGGGAAAAAATCATTTCAATACATT
ATTGGATCAAATTGTCTTTTTATTGAACGGATATCACTGAGAAAATATGGATTGGACTGCCTTTTATACA
TGATCGGATCGAATTGTCTTTTGGCGAAAATAGATTTTTCATACATAGTTGGATCGAACTGACCCTTGCC
AATCTTAGAGCTTCGGCGGTAGAACTGTCTCAATTTTCCATACATAATCGGATCGAATTGTCTTTTATAA
ATTTCATTAGAACTTGGAAGGCTCCTCGTAACTGACAATTGTTGAAGGAAAAACAAACTCAGGCATAAAA
TCCCAACACAATGGAATTCGATATCAAGCTTATCGATACCGTCGACCTCGAGAAGGTCACTTCTATAGTG
TCACCTAAATCTCC
