>Addgene plasmid #26490 | pJC55.1-spp-16 | addgene partial sequence | sequence record 32679 | 26490 with SP6
GCTTGATATCGAATTCCATTGTGTTGGGATTTTATGCCTGAGTTTGTTTTTCCTTCAACAATTGTCAGTT
ACGAGGAGCCTTCCAAGTTCTAATGAAATTTATAAAAGACAATTCGATCCGATTATGTATGGAAAATTGA
GACAGTTCTACCGCCGAAGCTCTAAGATTGGCAAGGGTCAGTTCGATCCAACTATGTATGAAAAATCTAT
TTTCGCCAAAAGACAATTCGATCCGATCATGTATAAAAGGCAGTCCAATCCATATTTTCTCAGTGATATC
CGTTCAATAAAAAGACAATTTGATCCAATAATGTATTGAAATGATTTTTTCCCATTATGAGTTAGAATAA
GTTTTATTTATTGATAAAAATGTGAAATCTGACAAATTGTTCACCCGTTTTAAAAGTAAAGTTCAAATTT
AACTTTGTAAAAATTTGAATTAAAATAAATGTGATTTTAGAATCATTTAAAAAAAAAAAAAAAAAAATGC
GAGCGGCCGCCACCGCGGTGGAGCTCCAGCTTTTGTTCCAAGGTCTCCCTTTAGTGAGGGTTAATTCTCC
CTATAGTGAGTCG
