[The description below was written by a language model from this plasmid's Addgene catalogue record.]
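Description:
pJC55.1-spp-16 is a small, high-copy bacterial plasmid built on the pJC53.2 backbone (about 3.2 kb without insert), a T/A cloning vector designed for producing double-stranded RNA and strand-specific RNA probes by in vitro transcription. It is propagated in standard E. coli cloning strains and is recorded as carrying both ampicillin and kanamycin resistance. No feature table accompanies the record, so the origin of replication and the exact layout of the backbone elements are not stated.

The insert is a 514 bp cDNA fragment of spp-16 from the planarian Schmidtea mediterranea, derived from an EST clone originally held in pBluescript. The associated study concerns peptide hormones in planarian germline development, though the record does not itself describe the gene's function. The fragment was placed into Eam1105I-cut vector, a digestion that leaves the single-base overhangs used for T/A cloning; both sites were destroyed in the process. According to the depositor's notes, transcription with T7 RNA polymerase yields dsRNA, which implies T7 promoters reading into the insert from both sides. SP6 and T3 polymerases each generate single-stranded transcripts, and the SP6 and T3 sites, also listed as the 5′ and 3′ sequencing primers, flank the insert. Which of these gives the sense and which the antisense strand is not specified.

The construct is therefore a template for RNA synthesis rather than an expression vector: dsRNA for RNA interference knockdown of spp-16, and sense or antisense riboprobes for applications such as in situ hybridization. The depositor notes minor sequence differences from the reference database entry that are said not to affect function.
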