Addgene plasmid #26490: pJC55.1-spp-16
Depositing lab: Phillip Newmark. Depositing organization: University of Illinois at Urbana-Champaign. Publication: Genome-wide analyses reveal a role for peptide hormones in planarian germline development. Collins JJ, Hou X, Romanova EV, Lambrus BG, Miller CM, Saberi A, Sweedler JV, Newmark PA. PLoS Biol. 2010 . 8(10):e1000509. 10.1371/journal.pbio.1000509 PubMed 20967238.
Backbone
  Vector backbone: pJC53.2
  Backbone size w/o insert (bp): 3240
  Vector type: T/A Cloning Vector for dsRNA generation and the generation of sense and anti-sense probes
Growth in bacteria
  Bacterial resistance: Ampicillin and Kanamycin, 100 & 50 μg/mL
  Growth temperature: 37°C
  Growth strain: DH5alpha
  Copy number: High Copy
Gene/Insert
  Gene/Insert name: pJC55.1-spp-16
  Species: S. mediterranea (planarian)
  Insert size (bp): 514
  GenBank ID: BK007042
  Cloning method: Restriction Enzyme; 5′ cloning site Eam1105I (destroyed during cloning); 3′ cloning site Eam1105I (destroyed during cloning)
  Sequencing primers: 5′ SP6; 3′ T3
Resource information
  A portion of this plasmid was derived from a plasmid made by: EST PL05004A1G02 in pBluescript
Terms and licenses: Academic/Nonprofit Terms; Industry Terms: Not Available to Industry
Depositor comments: dsRNA can be generated by in vitro transcription with T7 RNA polymerase and single stranded probes can be generated with SP6 or T3 RNA polymerases. The insert has minor sequence discrepancies with NCBI; these do not affect plasmid function.
How to cite: pJC55.1-spp-16 was a gift from Phillip Newmark (Addgene plasmid # 26490 ; http://n2t.net/addgene:26490 ; RRID:Addgene_26490)
